>Addgene plasmid #133630 | ZJOM144 | addgene full sequence | sequence record 269548 | Addgene NGS Result
GGCTGAACGGGGGGTTCGTGCACACAGCCCAGCTTGGAGCGAACGACCTACACCGAACTGAGATACCTAC
AGCGTGAGCTATGAGAAAGCGCCACGCTTCCCGAAGGGAGAAAGGCGGACAGGTATCCGGTAAGCGGCAG
GGTCGGAACAGGAGAGCGCACGAGGGAGCTTCCAGGGGGAAACGCCTGGTATCTTTATAGTCCTGTCGGG
TTTCGCCACCTCTGACTTGAGCGTCGATTTTTGTGATGCTCGTCAGGGGGGCGGAGCCTATGGAAAAACG
CCAGCAACGCGGCCTTTTTACGGTTCCTGGCCTTTTGCTGGCCTTTTGCTCACATGTTCTTTCCTGCGTT
ATCCCCTGATTCTGTGGATAACCGTATTACCGCCTTTGAGTGAGCTGATACCGCTCGCCGCAGCCGAACG
ACCGAGCGCAGCGAGTCAGTGAGCGAGGAAGCGGAAGAGCGCCCAATACGCAAACCGCCTCTCCCCGCGC
GTTGGCCGATTCATTAATGCAGCTGGCACGACAGGTTTCCCGACTGGAAAGCGGGCAGTGAGCGCAACGC
AATTAATGTGAGTTAGCTCACTCATTAGGCACCCCAGGCTTTACACTTTATGCTTCCGGCTCGTATGTTG
TGTGGAATTGTGAGCGGATAACAATTTCACACAGGAAACAGCTATGACCATGATTACGCCAAGCGCGCAA
TTAACCCTCACTAAAGGGAACAAAAGCTGGAGCCCTACGTTAGTGTGAGCGGGATTTAAACTGTGAGGAC
CTTAATACATTCAGACACTTCTGCGGTATCACCCTACTTATTCCCTTCGAGATTATATCTAGGAACCCAT
CAGGTTGGTGGAAGATTACCCGTTCTAAGACTTTTCAGCTTCCTCTATTGATGTTACACCTGGACACCCC
TTTTCTGGCATCCAGTTTTTAATCTTCAGTGGCATGTGAGATTCTCCGAAATTAATTAAAGCAATCACAC
AATTCTCTCGGATACCACCTCGGTTGAAACTGACAGGTGGTTTGTTACGCATGCTAATGCAAAGGAGCCT
ATATACCTTTGGCTCGGCTGCTGTAACAGGGAATATAAAGGGCAGCATAATTTAGGAGTTTAGTGAACTT
GCAACATTTACTATTTTCCCTTCTTACGTAAATATTTTTCTTTTTAATTCTAAATCAATCTTTTTCAATT
TTTTGTTTGTATTCTTTTCTTGCTTAAATCTATAACTACAAAAAACACATACATAAACTAAAAATGTTTT
TCAACAGACTAAGCGCTGGCAAGCTGCTGGTACCACTCTCCGTGGTCCTGTACGCCCTTTTCGTGGTAAT
ATTACCTTTACAGAATTCTTTCCACTCCTCCAATGTTTTAGTTAGAGGTGCCGATGATGGGGATCCACTA
GTCGCCACCATGTCTAAAGGTGAAGAATTATTCACTGGTGTTGTCCCAATTTTGGTTGAATTAGATGGTG
ATGTTAATGGTCACAAATTTTCTGTCTCCGGTGAAGGTGAAGGTGATGCTACTTACGGTAAATTGACCTT
AAAATTTATTTGTACTACTGGTAAATTGCCAGTTCCATGGCCAACCTTAGTCACTACTTTAACTTATGGT
GTTCAATGTTTTTCTAGATACCCAGATCATATGAAACAACATGACTTTTTCAAGTCTGCCATGCCAGAAG
GTTATGTTCAAGAAAGAACTATTTTTTTCAAAGATGACGGTAACTACAAGACCAGAGCTGAAGTCAAGTT
TGAAGGTGATACCTTAGTTAATAGAATCGAATTAAAAGGTATTGATTTTAAAGAAGATGGTAACATTTTA
GGTCACAAATTGGAATACAACTATAACTCTCACAATGTTTACATCATGGCTGACAAACAAAAGAATGGTA
TCAAAGTTAACTTCAAAATTAGACACAACATTGAAGATGGTTCTGTTCAATTAGCTGACCATTATCAACA
AAATACTCCAATTGGTGATGGTCCAGTCTTGTTACCAGACAACCATTACTTATCCACTCAATCTGCCTTA
TCCAAAGATCCAAACGAAAAGAGAGACCACATGGTCTTGTTAGAATTTGTTACTGCTGCTGGTATTACCC
ATGGTATTGATGAATTGTACAAAGGAGCCGGAACAAGTGACATGAAGCACGACGAATTGTAGTCTTTTAT
ATGAAAAGAAATGAAGCGTTAACATCTAAAATCGAAATTATAGGGACTCATTAGCCATCTATTGTTCCAG
TATAAGAATGTTTACATAAAAAATTCGAAAAAAAAAGATAAAATAAGGGAAAAATATATATATATTCATT
AAGAAGTTTTGTACACAACGGAGCCAAGATTTCACCAGTATCTCGAGGGGGGGCCCGGTACCCAATTCGC
CCTATAGTGAGTCGTATTACGCGCGCTCACTGGCCGTCGTTTTACAACGTCGTGACTGGGAAAACCCTGG
CGTTACCCAACTTAATCGCCTTGCAGCACATCCCCCTTTCGCCAGCTGGCGTAATAGCGAAGAGGCCCGC
ACCGATCGCCCTTCCCAACAGTTGCGCAGCCTGAATGGCGAATGG
[124 nt withheld, positions 2566-2689]
C
[91 nt withheld, positions 2691-2781]
A
[49 nt withheld, positions 2783-2831]
CCTTTGACGTTGGAGTCCACGTTCTTT
[37 nt withheld, positions 2859-2895]
ACCCTATCTCGGTCTATTCTTTTGATTTATAAGGGATTTTGCCGATTTCGGCCTATTGGTTAAAAAATGA
GCTGATTTAACAAAAATTTAACGCGAATTTTAACAAAATATTAACGCTTACAATTTCCTGATGCGGTATT
TTCTCCTTACGCATCTGTGCGGTATTTCACACCGCATAGGGTAATAACTGATATAATTAAATTGAAGCTC
TAATTTGTGAGTTTAGTATACATGCATTTACTTATAATACAGTTTTTTAGTTTTGCTGGCCGCATCTTCT
CAAATATGCTTCCCAGCCTGCTTTTCTGTAACGTTCACCCTCTACCTTAGCATCCCTTCCCTTTGCAAAT
AGTCCTCTTCCAACAATAATAATGTCAGATCCTGTAGAGACCACATCATCCACGGTTCTATACTGTTGAC
CCAATGCGTCTCCCTTGTCATCTAAACCCACACCGGGTGTCATAATCAACCAATCGTAACCTTCATCTCT
TCCACCCATGTCTCTTTGAGCAATAAAGCCGATAACAAAATCTTTGTCGCTCTTCGCAATGTCAACAGTA
CCCTTAGTATATTCTCCAGTAGATAGGGAGCCCTTGCATGACAATTCTGCTAACATCAAAAGGCCTCTAG
GTTCCTTTGTTACTTCTTCTGCCGCCTGCTTCAAACCGCTAACAATACCTGGGCCCACCACACCGTGTGC
ATTCGTAATGTCTGCCCATTCTGCTATTCTGTATACACCCGCAGAGTACTGCAATTTGACTGTATTACCA
ATGTCAGCAAATTTTCTGTCTTCGAAGAGTAAAAAATTGTACTTGGCGGATAATGCCTTTAGCGGCTTAA
CTGTGCCCTCCATGGAAAAATCAGTCAAGATATCCACATGTGTTTTTAGTAAACAAATTTTGGGACCTAA
TGCTTCAACTAACTCCAGTAATTCCTTGGTGGTACGAACATCCAATGAAGCACACAAGTTTGTTTGCTTT
TCGTGCATGATATTAAATAGCTTGGCAGCAACAGGACTAGGATGAGTAGCAGCACGTTCCTTATATGTAG
CTTTCGACATGATTTATCTTCGTTTCCTGCAGGTTTTTGTTCTGTGCAGTTGGGTTAAGAATACTGGGCA
ATTTCATGTTTCTTCAACACTACATATGCGTATATATACCAATCTAAGTCTGTGCTCCTTCCTTCGTTCT
TCCTTCTGTTCGGAGATTACCGAATCAAAAAAATTTCAAGGAAACCGAAATCAAAAAAAAGAATAAAAAA
AAAATGATGAATTGAAAAGGTGGTATGGTGCACTCTCAGTACAATCTGCTCTGATGCCGCATAGTTAAGC
CAGCCCCGACACCCGCCAACACCCGCTGACGCGCCCTGACGGGCTTGTCTGCTCCCGGCATCCGCTTACA
GACAAGCTGTGACCGTCTCCGGGAGCTGCATGTGTCAGAGGTTTTCACCGTCATCACCGAAACGCGCGAG
ACGAAAGGGCCTCGTGATACGCCTATTTTTATAGGTTAATGTCATGATAATAATGGTTTCTTAGACGTCA
GGTGGCACTTTTCGGGGAAATGTGCGCGGAACCCCTATTTGTTTATTTTTCTAAATACATTCAAATATGT
ATCCGCTCATGAGACAATAACCCTGATAAATGCTTCAATAATATTGAAAAAGGAAGAGTATGAGTATTCA
ACATTTCCGTGTCGCCCTTATTCCCTTTTTTGCGGCATTTTGCCTTCCTGTTTTTGCTCACCCAGAAACG
CTGGTGAAAGTAAAAGATGCTGAAGATCAGTTGGGTGCACGAGTGGGTTACATCGAACTGGATCTCAACA
GCGGTAAGATCCTTGAGAGTTTTCGCCCCGAAGAACGTTTTCCAATGATGAGCACTTTTAAAGTTCTGCT
ATGTGGCGCGGTATTATCCCGTATTGACGCCGGGCAAGAGCAACTCGGTCGCCGCATACACTATTCTCAG
AATGACTTGGTTGAGTACTCACCAGTCACAGAAAAGCATCTTACGGATGGCATGACAGTAAGAGAATTAT
GCAGTGCTGCCATAACCATGAGTGATAACACTGCGGCCAACTTACTTCTGACAACGATCGGAGGACCGAA
GGAGCTAACCGCTTTTTTGCACAACATGGGGGATCATGTAACTCGCCTTGATCGTTGGGAACCGGAGCTG
AATGAAGCCATACCAAACGACGAGCGTGACACCACGATGCCTGTAGCAATGGCAACAACGTTGCGCAAAC
TATTAACTGGCGAACTACTTACTCTAGCTTCCCGGCAACAATTAATAGACTGGATGGAGGCGGATAAAGT
TGCAGGACCACTTCTGCGCTCGGCCCTTCCGGCTGGCTGGTTTATTGCTGATAAATCTGGAGCCGGTGAG
CGTGGGTCTCGCGGTATCATTGCAGCACTGGGGCCAGATGGTAAGCCCTCCCGTATCGTAGTTATCTACA
CGACGGGGAGTCAGGCAACTATGGATGAACGAAATAGACAGATCGCTGAGATAGGTGCCTCACTGATTAA
GCATTGGTAACTGTCAGACCAAGTTTACTCATATATACTTTAGATTGATTTAAAACTTCATTTTTAATTT
AAAAGGATCTAGGTGAAGATCCTTTTTGATAATCTCATGACCAAAATCCCTTAACGTGAGTTTTCGTTCC
ACTGAGCGTCAGACCCCGTAGAAAAGATCAAAGGATCTTCTTGAGATCCTTTTTTTCTGCGCGTAATCTG
CTGCTTGCAAACAAAAAAACCACCGCTACCAGCGGTGGTTTGTTTGCCGGATCAAGAGCTACCAACTCTT
TTTCCGAAGGTAACTGGCTTCAGCAGAGCGCAGATACCAAATACTGTTCTTCTAGTGTAGCCGTAGTTAG
GCCACCACTTCAAGAACTCTGTAGCACCGCCTACATACCTCGCTCTGCTAATCCTGTTACCAGTGGCTGC
TGCCAGTGGCGATAAGTCGTGTCTTACCGGGTTGGACTCAAGACGATAGTTACCGGATAAGGCGCAGCGG
TCG
Features (pLannotate 1.2.2; 19 found; start..end, strand, type, name):
    459..551     +  CDS            lacI (fragment): lac repressor; lacI; The lac repressor binds to the lac operator to inhibit transcription in E. coli. This inhibition can be relieved by adding lactose or isopropyl-β-D-thiogalactopyranoside (IPTG).
    564..585     +  protein_bind   CAP binding site: CAP binding activates transcription in the presence of cAMP. E. coli catabolite activator protein
    600..630     +  promoter       lac promoter: promoter for the E. coli lac operon
    638..654     +  protein_bind   lac operator: The lac repressor binds to the lac operator to inhibit transcription in E. coli. This inhibition can be relieved by adding lactose or isopropyl-β-D-thiogalactopyranoside (IPTG). lac repressor encoded by lacI
    699..717     +  promoter       T3 promoter: promoter for bacteriophage T3 RNA polymerase
   1254..1388    +  CDS            KAR2 (fragment): BIP_YEAST - Also known as GRP78 From Saccharomyces cerevisiae (strain ATCC 204508 / S288c) (Baker's yeast).
   1410..2123    +  CDS            GFP (S65T): GFP (S65T) is a basic (constitutively fluorescent) green fluorescent protein published in 1995, derived from Aequorea victoria.
   2352..2372    +  misc_feature   MCS (fragment): pBluescript multiple cloning site
   2381..2399    -  promoter       T7 promoter: promoter for bacteriophage T7 RNA polymerase
   2407..2562    +  CDS            lacZα (fragment): LacZα fragment of β-galactosidase; lacZ fragment
   2566..2994    +  rep_origin     f1 ori (sequence partly withheld): f1 bacteriophage origin of replication; arrow indicates direction of (+) strand synthesis
   3022..3073    -  misc_feature   bom (fragment): basis of mobility region from pBR322
   3152..3955    -  CDS            URA3: orotidine-5'-phosphate decarboxylase, required for uracil biosynthesis; S. cerevisiae URA3; yeast auxotrophic marker, counterselectable with 5-fluoroorotic acid (5-FOA)
   3956..4171    -  promoter       URA3 promoter: S. cerevisiae URA3
   4179..4228    -  misc_feature   bom (fragment): basis of mobility region from pBR322
   4330..4365    -  CDS            rop (fragment): Rop protein, which maintains plasmids at low copy number; rop
   4460..4564    +  promoter       AmpR promoter: bla
   4565..5425    +  CDS            AmpR: β-lactamase; bla; confers resistance to ampicillin, carbenicillin, and related antibiotics
   5596..276     +  rep_origin     ori (across the origin): high-copy-number ColE1/pMB1/pBR322/pUC origin of replication
