[The description below was written by a language model from this plasmid's Addgene catalogue record and pLannotate feature annotations shown in this document.]
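Description:
ZJOM144 is a yeast integrating plasmid built on the pRS406 backbone and designed to place a fluorescent endoplasmic reticulum marker into the Saccharomyces cerevisiae genome. As expected for a pRS40x-series vector, the feature table shows no yeast replication origin or centromere, so stable maintenance in yeast depends on chromosomal integration, with transformants selected through the URA3 auxotrophic marker (expressed from its own promoter and counterselectable with 5-FOA). In E. coli the 5.9 kb plasmid is propagated through a high-copy ColE1/pUC-type origin and ampicillin resistance (bla). An f1 origin is also present. The remaining bacterial annotations are pBluescript-derived remnants around the cloning site, including lac promoter/operator elements, a lacZα fragment and flanking T3 and T7 promoters.

The roughly 1.6 kb insert, assembled by Gibson cloning, is recorded as pTPI1-SS-GFP-HDEL. The TPI1 promoter, from a yeast glycolytic gene and generally used for strong constitutive expression, is named in the catalogue entry but is not annotated in the feature table; it presumably lies in the unannotated stretch upstream of the coding region. The annotated coding elements are an N-terminal fragment of KAR2 (yeast BiP), which corresponds to the signal sequence (SS) directing the protein into the ER lumen, followed by a GFP detected as the S65T variant (listed as EGFP in the catalogue). The C-terminal HDEL tetrapeptide, the yeast ER-retrieval signal, is too short to be annotated separately. A terminator is not stated in the record. Together, import via the signal sequence and retrieval via HDEL keep GFP in the ER lumen. The construct belongs to a validated set of fluorescent-protein organelle markers and is used for live-cell imaging and colocalisation studies.
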