Addgene plasmid #133630: ZJOM144
Purpose: Integration of SS-GFP-HDEL in genome, use auxotrophic marker URA3(Saccharomyces cerevisiae) Marker for yeast endoplasmic reticulum (ER).
Depositing lab: Zhiping Xie. Depositing organization: Shanghai Jiao Tong University. Publication: A Validated Set of Fluorescent-Protein-Based Markers for Major Organelles in Yeast (Saccharomyces cerevisiae). Zhu J, Zhang ZT, Tang SW, Zhao BS, Li H, Song JZ, Li D, Xie Z. MBio. 2019 Sep 3;10(5). pii: mBio.01691-19. doi: 10.1128/mBio.01691-19. PubMed 31481383.
Backbone
  Vector backbone: pRS406
  Vector type: Yeast Expression
Growth in bacteria
  Bacterial resistance: Ampicillin, 100 μg/mL
  Growth temperature: 37°C
  Growth strain: DH5alpha
  Copy number: Unknown
Gene/Insert
  Gene/Insert name: pTPI1-SS-GFP-HDEL
  Species: S. cerevisiae (budding yeast)
  Insert size (bp): 1600
  Tag / fusion protein: EGFP (N terminal on insert)
  Cloning method: Gibson Cloning
Terms and licenses: Academic/Nonprofit Terms; Industry Terms: Not Available to Industry
How to cite: ZJOM144 was a gift from Zhiping Xie (Addgene plasmid # 133630 ; http://n2t.net/addgene:133630 ; RRID:Addgene_133630)
